>Addgene plasmid #77540 | MLKL gRNA (BRDN0001146456) | addgene full sequence | sequence record 187958 | Addgene Assembled Sequence
CCCGGGTGCAAAGATGGATAAAGTTTTAAACAGAGAGGAATCTTTGCAGCTAATGGACCTTCTAGGTCTT
GAAAGGAGTGGGAATTGGCTCCGGTGCCCGTCAGTGGGCAGAGCGCACATCGCCCACAGTCCCCGAGAAG
TTGGGGGGAGGGGTCGGCAATTGATCCGGTGCCTAGAGAAGGTGGCGCGGGGTAAACTGGGAAAGTGATG
TCGTGTACTGGCTCCGCCTTTTTCCCGAGGGTGGGGGAGAACCGTATATAAGTGCAGTAGTCGCCGTGAA
CGTTCTTTTTCGCAACGGGTTTGCCGCCAGAACACAGGTAAGTGCCGTGTGTGGTTCCCGCGGGCCTGGC
CTCTTTACGGGTTATGGCCCTTGCGTGCCTTGAATTACTTCCACCTGGCTGCAGTACGTGATTCTTGATC
CCGAGCTTCGGGTTGGAAGTGGGTGGGAGAGTTCGAGGCCTTGCGCTTAAGGAGCCCCTTCGCCTCGTGC
TTGAGTTGAGGCCTGGCCTGGGCGCTGGGGCCGCCGCGTGCGAATCTGGTGGCACCTTCGCGCCTGTCTC
GCTGCTTTCGATAAGTCTCTAGCCATTTAAAATTTTTGATGACCTGCTGCGACGCTTTTTTTCTGGCAAG
ATAGTCTTGTAAATGCGGGCCAAGATCTGCACACTGGTATTTCGGTTTTTGGGGCCGCGGGCGGCGACGG
GGCCCGTGCGTCCCAGCGCACATGTTCGGCGAGGCGGGGCCTGCGAGCGCGGCCACCGAGAATCGGACGG
GGGTAGTCTCAAGCTGGCCGGCCTGCTCTGGTGCCTGGCCTCGCGCCGCCGTGTATCGCCCCGCCCTGGG
CGGCAAGGCTGGCCCGGTCGGCACCAGTTGCGTGAGCGGAAAGATGGCCGCTTCCCGGCCCTGCTGCAGG
GAGCTCAAAATGGAGGACGCGGCGCTCGGGAGAGCGGGCGGGTGAGTCACCCACACAAAGGAAAAGGGCC
TTTCCGTCCTCAGCCGTCGCTTCATGTGACTCCACGGAGTACCGGGCGCCGTCCAGGCACCTCGATTAGT
TCTCGAGCTTTTGGAGTACGTCGTCTTTAGGTTGGGGGGAGGGGTTTTATGCGATGGAGTTTCCCCACAC
TGAGTGGGTGGAGACTGAAGTTAGGCCAGCTTGGCACTTGATGTAATTCTCCTTGGAATTTGCCCTTTTT
GAGTTTGGATCTTGGTTCATTCTCAAGCCTCAGACAGTGGTTCAAAGTTTTTTTCTTCCATTTCAGGTGT
CGTGACGTACGGCCACCATGACCGAGTACAAGCCCACGGTGCGCCTCGCCACCCGCGACGACGTCCCCAG
GGCCGTACGCACCCTCGCCGCCGCGTTCGCCGACTACCCCGCCACGCGCCACACCGTCGATCCGGACCGC
CACATCGAGCGGGTCACCGAGCTGCAAGAACTCTTCCTCACGCGCGTCGGGCTCGACATCGGCAAGGTGT
GGGTCGCGGACGACGGCGCCGCCGTGGCGGTCTGGACCACGCCGGAGAGCGTCGAAGCGGGGGCGGTGTT
CGCCGAGATCGGCCCGCGCATGGCCGAGTTGAGCGGTTCCCGGCTGGCCGCGCAGCAACAGATGGAAGGC
CTCCTGGCGCCGCACCGGCCCAAGGAGCCCGCGTGGTTCCTGGCCACCGTCGGAGTCTCGCCCGACCACC
AGGGCAAGGGTCTGGGCAGCGCCGTCGTGCTCCCCGGAGTGGAGGCGGCCGAGCGCGCCGGGGTGCCCGC
CTTCCTGGAGACCTCCGCGCCCCGCAACCTCCCCTTCTACGAGCGGCTCGGCTTCACCGTCACCGCCGAC
GTCGAGGTGCCCGAAGGACCGCGCACCTGGTGCATGACCCGCAAGCCCGGTGCCTGAACGCGTTAAGTCG
ACAATCAACCTCTGGATTACAAAATTTGTGAAAGATTGACTGGTATTCTTAACTATGTTGCTCCTTTTAC
GCTATGTGGATACGCTGCTTTAATGCCTTTGTATCATGCTATTGCTTCCCGTATGGCTTTCATTTTCTCC
TCCTTGTATAAATCCTGGTTGCTGTCTCTTTATGAGGAGTTGTGGCCCGTTGTCAGGCAACGTGGCGTGG
TGTGCACTGTGTTTGCTGACGCAACCCCCACTGGTTGGGGCATTGCCACCACCTGTCAGCTCCTTTCCGG
GACTTTCGCTTTCCCCCTCCCTATTGCCACGGCGGAACTCATCGCCGCCTGCCTTGCCCGCTGCTGGACA
GGGGCTCGGCTGTTGGGCACTGACAATTCCGTGGTGTTGTCGGGGAAATCATCGTCCTTTCCTTGGCTGC
TCGCCTGTGTTGCCACCTGGATTCTGCGCGGGACGTCCTTCTGCTACGTCCCTTCGGCCCTCAATCCAGC
GGACCTTCCTTCCCGCGGCCTGCTGCCGGCTCTGCGGCCTCTTCCGCGTCTTCGCCTTCGCCCTCAGACG
AGTCGGATCTCCCTTTGGGCCGCCTCCCCGCGTCGACTTTAAGACCAATGACTTACAAGGCAGCTGTAGA
TCTTAGCCACTTTTTAAAAGAAAAGGGGGGACTGGAAGGGCTAATTCACTCCCAACGAAGACAAGATCTG
CTTTTTGCTTGTACTGGGTCTCTCTGGTTAGACCAGATCTGAGCCTGGGAGCTCTCTGGCTAACTAGGGA
ACCCACTGCTTAAGCCTCAATAAAGCTTGCCTTGAGTGCTTCAAGTAGTGTGTGCCCGTCTGTTGTGTGA
CTCTGGTAACTAGAGATCCCTCAGACCCTTTTAGTCAGTGTGGAAAATCTCTAGCAGTACGTATAGTAGT
TCATGTCATCTTATTATTCAGTATTTATAACTTGCAAAGAAATGAATATCAGAGAGTGAGAGGAACTTGT
TTATTGCAGCTTATAATGGTTACAAATAAAGCAATAGCATCACAAATTTCACAAATAAAGCATTTTTTTC
ACTGCATTCTAGTTGTGGTTTGTCCAAACTCATCAATGTATCTTATCATGTCTGGCTCTAGCTATCCCGC
CCCTAACTCCGCCCATCCCGCCCCTAACTCCGCCCAGTTCCGCCCATTCTCCGCCCCATGGCTGACTAAT
TTTTTTTATTTATGCAGAGGCCGAGGCCGCCTCGGCCTCTGAGCTATTCCAGAAGTAGTGAGGAGGCTTT
TTTGGAGGCCTAGGGACGTACCCAATTCGCCCTATAGTGAGTCGTATTACGCGCGCTCACTGGCCGTCGT
TTTACAACGTCGTGACTGGGAAAACCCTGGCGTTACCCAACTTAATCGCCTTGCAGCACATCCCCCTTTC
GCCAGCTGGCGTAATAGCGAAGAGGCCCGCACCGATCGCCCTTCCCAACAGTTGCGCAGCCTGAATGGCG
AATGGG
[124 nt withheld, positions 3367-3490]
C
[91 nt withheld, positions 3492-3582]
A
[49 nt withheld, positions 3584-3632]
CCTTTGACGTTGGAGTCCACGTTCTTT
[37 nt withheld, positions 3660-3696]
ACCCTATCTCGGTCTATTCTTTTGATTTATAAGGGATTTTGCCGATTTCGGCCTATTGGTTAAAAAATGA
GCTGATTTAACAAAAATTTAACGCGAATTTTAACAAAATATTAACGCTTACAATTTAGGTGGCACTTTTC
GGGGAAATGTGCGCGGAACCCCTATTTGTTTATTTTTCTAAATACATTCAAATATGTATCCGCTCATGAG
ACAATAACCCTGATAAATGCTTCAATAATATTGAAAAAGGAAGAGTATGAGTATTCAACATTTCCGTGTC
GCCCTTATTCCCTTTTTTGCGGCATTTTGCCTTCCTGTTTTTGCTCACCCAGAAACGCTGGTGAAAGTAA
AAGATGCTGAAGATCAGTTGGGTGCACGAGTGGGTTACATCGAACTGGATCTCAACAGCGGTAAGATCCT
TGAGAGTTTTCGCCCCGAAGAACGTTTTCCAATGATGAGCACTTTTAAAGTTCTGCTATGTGGCGCGGTA
TTATCCCGTATTGACGCCGGGCAAGAGCAACTCGGTCGCCGCATACACTATTCTCAGAATGACTTGGTTG
AGTACTCACCAGTCACAGAAAAGCATCTTACGGATGGCATGACAGTAAGAGAATTATGCAGTGCTGCCAT
AACCATGAGTGATAACACTGCGGCCAACTTACTTCTGACAACGATCGGAGGACCGAAGGAGCTAACCGCT
TTTTTGCACAACATGGGGGATCATGTAACTCGCCTTGATCGTTGGGAACCGGAGCTGAATGAAGCCATAC
CAAACGACGAGCGTGACACCACGATGCCTGTAGCAATGGCAACAACGTTGCGCAAACTATTAACTGGCGA
ACTACTTACTCTAGCTTCCCGGCAACAATTAATAGACTGGATGGAGGCGGATAAAGTTGCAGGACCACTT
CTGCGCTCGGCCCTTCCGGCTGGCTGGTTTATTGCTGATAAATCTGGAGCCGGTGAGCGTGGGTCTCGCG
GTATCATTGCAGCACTGGGGCCAGATGGTAAGCCCTCCCGTATCGTAGTTATCTACACGACGGGGAGTCA
GGCAACTATGGATGAACGAAATAGACAGATCGCTGAGATAGGTGCCTCACTGATTAAGCATTGGTAACTG
TCAGACCAAGTTTACTCATATATACTTTAGATTGATTTAAAACTTCATTTTTAATTTAAAAGGATCTAGG
TGAAGATCCTTTTTGATAATCTCATGACCAAAATCCCTTAACGTGAGTTTTCGTTCCACTGAGCGTCAGA
CCCCGTAGAAAAGATCAAAGGATCTTCTTGAGATCCTTTTTTTCTGCGCGTAATCTGCTGCTTGCAAACA
AAAAAACCACCGCTACCAGCGGTGGTTTGTTTGCCGGATCAAGAGCTACCAACTCTTTTTCCGAAGGTAA
CTGGCTTCAGCAGAGCGCAGATACCAAATACTGTTCTTCTAGTGTAGCCGTAGTTAGGCCACCACTTCAA
GAACTCTGTAGCACCGCCTACATACCTCGCTCTGCTAATCCTGTTACCAGTGGCTGCTGCCAGTGGCGAT
AAGTCGTGTCTTACCGGGTTGGACTCAAGACGATAGTTACCGGATAAGGCGCAGCGGTCGGGCTGAACGG
GGGGTTCGTGCACACAGCCCAGCTTGGAGCGAACGACCTACACCGAACTGAGATACCTACAGCGTGAGCT
ATGAGAAAGCGCCACGCTTCCCGAAGGGAGAAAGGCGGACAGGTATCCGGTAAGCGGCAGGGTCGGAACA
GGAGAGCGCACGAGGGAGCTTCCAGGGGGAAACGCCTGGTATCTTTATAGTCCTGTCGGGTTTCGCCACC
TCTGACTTGAGCGTCGATTTTTGTGATGCTCGTCAGGGGGGCGGAGCCTATGGAAAAACGCCAGCAACGC
GGCCTTTTTACGGTTCCTGGCCTTTTGCTGGCCTTTTGCTCACATGTTCTTTCCTGCGTTATCCCCTGAT
TCTGTGGATAACCGTATTACCGCCTTTGAGTGAGCTGATACCGCTCGCCGCAGCCGAACGACCGAGCGCA
GCGAGTCAGTGAGCGAGGAAGCGGAAGAGCGCCCAATACGCAAACCGCCTCTCCCCGCGCGTTGGCCGAT
TCATTAATGCAGCTGGCACGACAGGTTTCCCGACTGGAAAGCGGGCAGTGAGCGCAACGCAATTAATGTG
AGTTAGCTCACTCATTAGGCACCCCAGGCTTTACACTTTATGCTTCCGGCTCGTATGTTGTGTGGAATTG
TGAGCGGATAACAATTTCACACAGGAAACAGCTATGACCATGATTACGCCAAGCGCGCAATTAACCCTCA
CTAAAGGGAACAAAAGCTGGAGCTGCAAGCTTAATGTAGTCTTATGCAATACTCTTGTAGTCTTGCAACA
TGGTAACGATGAGTTAGCAACATGCCTTACAAGGAGAGAAAAAGCACCGTGCATGCCGATTGGTGGAAGT
AAGGTGGTACGATCGTGCCTTATTAGGAAGGCAACAGACGGGTCTGACATGGATTGGACGAACCACTGAA
TTGCCGCATTGCAGAGATATTGTATTTAAGTGCCTAGCTCGATACATAAACGGGTCTCTCTGGTTAGACC
AGATCTGAGCCTGGGAGCTCTCTGGCTAACTAGGGAACCCACTGCTTAAGCCTCAATAAAGCTTGCCTTG
AGTGCTTCAAGTAGTGTGTGCCCGTCTGTTGTGTGACTCTGGTAACTAGAGATCCCTCAGACCCTTTTAG
TCAGTGTGGAAAATCTCTAGCAGTGGCGCCCGAACAGGGACTTGAAAGCGAAAGGGAAACCAGAGGAGCT
CTCTCGACGCAGGACTCGGCTTGCTGAAGCGCGCACGGCAAGAGGCGAGGGGCGGCGACTGGTGAGTACG
CCAAAAATTTTGACTAGCGGAGGCTAGAAGGAGAGAGATGGGTGCGAGAGCGTCAGTATTAAGCGGGGGA
GAATTAGATCGCGATGGGAAAAAATTCGGTTAAGGCCAGGGGGAAAGAAAAAATATAAATTAAAACATAT
AGTATGGGCAAGCAGGGAGCTAGAACGATTCGCAGTTAATCCTGGCCTGTTAGAAACATCAGAAGGCTGT
AGACAAATACTGGGACAGCTACAACCATCCCTTCAGACAGGATCAGAAGAACTTAGATCATTATATAATA
CAGTAGCAACCCTCTATTGTGTGCATCAAAGGATAGAGATAAAAGACACCAAGGAAGCTTTAGACAAGAT
AGAGGAAGAGCAAAACAAAAGTAAGACCACCGCACAGCAAGCGGCCGCTGATCTTCAGACCTGGAGGAGG
AGATATGAGGGACAATTGGAGAAGTGAATTATATAAATATAAAGTAGTAAAAATTGAACCATTAGGAGTA
GCACCCACCAAGGCAAAGAGAAGAGTGGTGCAGAGAGAAAAAAGAGCAGTGGGAATAGGAGCTTTGTTCC
TTGGGTTCTTGGGAGCAGCAGGAAGCACTATGGGCGCAGCGTCAATGACGCTGACGGTACAGGCCAGACA
ATTATTGTCTGGTATAGTGCAGCAGCAGAACAATTTGCTGAGGGCTATTGAGGCGCAACAGCATCTGTTG
CAACTCACAGTCTGGGGCATCAAGCAGCTCCAGGCAAGAATCCTGGCTGTGGAAAGATACCTAAAGGATC
AACAGCTCCTGGGGATTTGGGGTTGCTCTGGAAAACTCATTTGCACCACTGCTGTGCCTTGGAATGCTAG
TTGGAGTAATAAATCTCTGGAACAGATTTGGAATCACACGACCTGGATGGAGTGGGACAGAGAAATTAAC
AATTACACAAGCTTAATACACTCCTTAATTGAAGAATCGCAAAACCAGCAAGAAAAGAATGAACAAGAAT
TATTGGAATTAGATAAATGGGCAAGTTTGTGGAATTGGTTTAACATAACAAATTGGCTGTGGTATATAAA
ATTATTCATAATGATAGTAGGAGGCTTGGTAGGTTTAAGAATAGTTTTTGCTGTACTTTCTATAGTGAAT
AGAGTTAGGCAGGGATATTCACCATTATCGTTTCAGACCCACCTCCCAACCCCGAGGGGACCCAGAGAGG
GCCTATTTCCCATGATTCCTTCATATTTGCATATACGATACAAGGCTGTTAGAGAGATAATTAGAATTAA
TTTGACTGTAAACACAAAGATATTAGTACAAAATACGTGACGTAGAAAGTAATAATTTCTTGGGTAGTTT
GCAGTTTTAAAATTATGTTTTAAAATGGACTATCATATGCTTACCGTAACTTGAAAGTATTTCGATTTCT
TGGCTTTATATATCTTGTGGAAAGGACGAAACACCGGCTTTCCAGATGCTAAGAAGGTTTTAGAGCTAGA
AATAGCAAGTTAAAATAAGGCTAGTCCGTTATCAACTTGAAAAAGTGGCACCGAGTCGGTGCTTTTTTAA
GCTTGGCGTAACTAGATCTTGAGACAAATGGCAGTATTCATCCACAATTTTAAAAGAAAAGGGGGGATTG
GGGGGTACAGTGCAGGGGAAAGAATAGTAGACATAATAGCAACAGACATACAAACTAAAGAATTACAAAA
ACAAATTACAAAAATTCAAAATTTTCGGGTTTATTACAGGGACAGCAGAGATCCACTTTGGCGCCGGCTC
GAGGGGG
Features (pLannotate 1.2.2; 29 found; start..end, strand, type, name):
     14..80      +  CDS            small t antigen (fragment): SV40 (simian virus 40) small t antigen
    106..317     +  promoter       EF-1α core promoter: core promoter for human elongation factor EF-1α
    318..1256    +  intron         EF-1α intron A: intron upstream of the start codon of human EF-1α
   1278..1877    +  CDS            PuroR (fragment): puromycin N-acetyltransferase; pac from Streptomyces; confers resistance to puromycin
   1893..2481    +  misc_feature   WPRE: woodchuck hepatitis virus posttranscriptional regulatory element
   2532..2551    +  misc_feature   cPPT/CTS (fragment): central polypurine tract and central termination sequence of HIV-1
   2553..2786    +  LTR            3' LTR (ΔU3): self-inactivating 3' long terminal repeat (LTR) from HIV-1
   2864..2985    +  polyA_signal   SV40 poly(A) signal: SV40 polyadenylation signal
   3025..3160    +  rep_origin     SV40 ori: SV40 origin of replication
   3181..3199    -  promoter       T7 promoter: promoter for bacteriophage T7 RNA polymerase
   3207..3362    +  CDS            lacZα (fragment): LacZα fragment of β-galactosidase; lacZ fragment
   3367..3795    +  rep_origin     f1 ori (sequence partly withheld): f1 bacteriophage origin of replication; arrow indicates direction of (+) strand synthesis
   3848..3952    +  promoter       AmpR promoter: bla
   3953..4813    +  CDS            AmpR: β-lactamase; bla; confers resistance to ampicillin, carbenicillin, and related antibiotics
   4984..5572    +  rep_origin     ori: high-copy-number ColE1/pMB1/pBR322/pUC origin of replication
   5755..5847    +  CDS            lacI (fragment): lac repressor; lacI; The lac repressor binds to the lac operator to inhibit transcription in E. coli. This inhibition can be relieved by adding lactose or isopropyl-β-D-thiogalactopyranoside (IPTG).
   5860..5881    +  protein_bind   CAP binding site: CAP binding activates transcription in the presence of cAMP. E. coli catabolite activator protein
   5896..5926    +  promoter       lac promoter: promoter for the E. coli lac operon
   5934..5950    +  protein_bind   lac operator: The lac repressor binds to the lac operator to inhibit transcription in E. coli. This inhibition can be relieved by adding lactose or isopropyl-β-D-thiogalactopyranoside (IPTG). lac repressor encoded by lacI
   5995..6013    +  promoter       T3 promoter: promoter for bacteriophage T3 RNA polymerase
   6041..6267    +  promoter       RSV promoter: Rous sarcoma virus enhancer/promoter
   6268..6448    +  LTR            5' LTR (truncated): truncated 5' long terminal repeat (LTR) from HIV-1
   6495..6620    +  misc_feature   HIV-1 Ψ: packaging signal of human immunodeficiency virus type 1
   6604..6967    +  CDS            HIV-1 gag (fragment): gag protein from human immunodeficiency virus 1; gag
   7113..7346    +  misc_feature   RRE: The Rev response element (RRE) of HIV-1 allows for Rev-dependent mRNA export from the nucleus to the cytoplasm.
   7723..7749    +  CDS            Rev (fragment): human immunodeficiency virus 1 (HIV-1) Rev protein; rev; enhances nuclear export of unspliced and incompletely spliced viral mRNAs
   7753..7993    +  promoter       U6 promoter: RNA polymerase III promoter for human U6 snRNA
   8023..8098    +  misc_RNA       gRNA scaffold: guide RNA scaffold for the Streptococcus pyogenes CRISPR/Cas9 system
   8154..8271    +  misc_feature   cPPT/CTS: central polypurine tract and central termination sequence of HIV-1
