[The description below was written by a language model from this plasmid's Addgene catalogue record and pLannotate feature annotations shown in this document.]
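Description:
MLKL gRNA (BRDN0001146456) is a third-generation lentiviral CRISPR guide plasmid built on the lentiGuide-Puro backbone and designed to deliver a single guide RNA against human MLKL into mammalian cells. In bacteria it is maintained as a high-copy plasmid through a ColE1/pUC-type origin and selected with ampicillin via the β-lactamase gene. The backbone also carries an f1 origin, an SV40 origin and poly(A) signal, and remnants of lac and T7/T3 cloning-vector sequence.

The lentiviral transfer cassette begins with an RSV promoter fused to a truncated HIV-1 5' LTR, which makes production of the genomic RNA independent of Tat. This is followed by the Ψ packaging signal with a partial gag sequence, the Rev response element for Rev-dependent nuclear export, and a central polypurine tract. It ends in a ΔU3 self-inactivating 3' LTR. Two expression units lie between the LTRs. A human U6 RNA polymerase III promoter drives the MLKL-targeting spacer joined to the Streptococcus pyogenes Cas9 guide scaffold. Downstream, the EF-1α core promoter with its intron A drives puromycin N-acetyltransferase for selecting transduced cells, with a WPRE to enhance transcript expression.

The plasmid does not encode Cas9, so it must be paired with a separate Cas9 vector or used in cells that already express the nuclease to disrupt MLKL. It belongs to a human kinome guide collection associated with work on optimised sgRNA design. The depositor notes that the reference sequence used to design this guide has since been withdrawn from the database. The cloning method is not recorded.
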