Addgene plasmid #77540: MLKL gRNA (BRDN0001146456)
Purpose: 3rd generation lentiviral gRNA plasmid targeting human MLKL
Depositing lab: John Doench & David Root. Depositing organization: Broad Institute. Publication: Optimized sgRNA design to maximize activity and minimize off-target effects of CRISPR-Cas9. Doench JG, Fusi N, Sullender M, Hegde M, Vaimberg EW, Donovan KF, Smith I, Tothova Z, Wilen C, Orchard R, Virgin HW, Listgarten J, Root DE. Nat Biotechnol. 2016 Jan 18. doi: 10.1038/nbt.3437. PubMed 26780180.
Backbone
  Vector backbone: lentiGuide-Puro
  Backbone manufacturer: Zhang Lab (Addgene plasmid # 52963)
  Vector type: Mammalian Expression, Lentiviral, CRISPR
  Selectable markers: Puromycin
Growth in bacteria
  Bacterial resistance: Ampicillin, 100 μg/mL
  Growth temperature: 37°C
  Growth strain: DH5alpha
  Copy number: High Copy
Gene/Insert
  Gene/Insert name: MLKL (alt name: MLKL)
  gRNA/shRNA sequence: GCTTTCCAGATGCTAAGAAG
  Species: H. sapiens (human)
  Entrez Gene: MLKL (a.k.a. hMLKL)
  Promoter: hU6
  Cloning method: Unknown
  Sequencing primers: 5′ U6-F; 3′ pS2-R
Terms and licenses: Academic/Nonprofit Terms; Industry Terms: Not Available to Industry
Depositor comments: The gRNA was designed to target a Genbank reference sequence which has since been removed from the database. Note that this plasmid does NOT contain Cas9. It should be used in conjunction with lentiCas9-Blast (Addgene #52962) or otherwise with cell lines already expressing Cas9. Browse the full kinome gRNA library at http://www.addgene.org/pooled-library/broadgpp-human-kinome/ or visit http://www.broadinstitute.org/rnai/public/ for detailed protocols and information.
How to cite: MLKL gRNA (BRDN0001146456) was a gift from John Doench & David Root (Addgene plasmid # 77540 ; http://n2t.net/addgene:77540 ; RRID:Addgene_77540)
