>Addgene plasmid #77540 | MLKL gRNA (BRDN0001146456) | depositor partial sequence | sequence record 145000 | Target Sequence
GCTTTCCAGATGCTAAGAAG
