>Addgene plasmid #77540 | MLKL gRNA (BRDN0001146456) | addgene partial sequence | sequence record 187957 | hU6-F
AGAAAGTAATAATTTCTTGGGTAGTTTGCAGTTTTAAAATTATGTTTTAAAATGGACTATCATATGCTTA
CCGTAACTTGAAAGTATTTCGATTTCTTGGCTTTATATATCTTGTGGAAAGGACGAAACACCGGCTTTCC
AGATGCTAAGAAGGTTTTAGAGCTAGAAATAGCAAGTTAAAATAAGGCTAGTCCGTTATCAACTTGAAAA
AGTGGCACCGAGTCGGTGCTTTTTTAAGCTTGGCGTAACTAGATCTTGAGACAAATGGCAGTATTCATCC
ACAATTTTAAAAGAAAAGGGGGGATTGGGGGGTACAGTGCAGGGGAAAGAATAGTAGACATAATAGCAAC
AGACATACAAACTAAAGAATTACAAAAACAAATTACAAAAATTCAAAATTTTCGGGTTTATTACAGGGAC
AGCAGAGATCCACTTTGGCGCCGGCTCGAGGGGGCCCGGGTGCAAAGATGGATAAAGTTTTAAACAGAGA
GGAATCTTTGCAGCTAATGGACCTTCTAGGTCTTGAAAGGAGTGGGAATTGGCTCCGGTGCCCGTCAGTG
GGCAGAGCGC
